>Addgene plasmid #30324 | pLKO.1 luciferase shRNA | addgene partial sequence | sequence record 32310 | 30324 with hU6-F
CTGTTAGAGAGATAATTGGAATTAATTTGACTGTAAACACAAAGATATTAGTACAAAATACGTGACGTAG
AAAGTAATAATTTCTTGGGTAGTTTGCAGTTTTAAAATTATGTTTTAAAATGGACTATCATATGCTTACC
GTAACTTGAAAGTATTTCGATTTCTTGGCTTTATATATCTTGTGGAAAGGACGAAACACCGGTCCTAAGG
TTAAGTCGCCCTCGCTCGAGCGAGGGCGACTTAACCTTAGGTTTTTGAATTCTCGACCTCGAGACAAATG
GCAGTATTCATCCACAATTTTAAAAGAAAAGGGGGGATTGGGGGGTACAGTGCAGGGGAAAGAATAGTAG
ACATAATAGCAACAGACATACAAACTAAAGAATTACAAAAACAAATTACAAAAATTCAAAATTTTCGGGT
TTATTACAGGGACAGCAGAGATCCACTTTGGCCGCGGCTCGAGGGGGTTGGGGTTGCGCCTTTTCCAAGG
CAGCCCTGGGTTTGCGCAGGGACGCGGCTGCTCTGGGCGTGGTTCCGGGAAACGCAGCGGCGCCGACCCT
GGGTCTCGCACATTCTTCACGTCCGTTCGCAGCGTCACCCGGATCTTCGCCGCTACCCTTGTGGGCCCCC
CGGCGACGCTTCCTGCTCCGCCCCTAAGTCGGGAAGGTTCCTTGCGGTTCGCGGCGTGCCGGACGTGACA
AACGGAAGCCGCACGTCTCACTAGTACCCTCGCAGACGGACAGCGCCAGGGAGCAATGGCAGCGCGCCGA
CCGCGATGGGCTGTGGCCAATAGCGGCTGCTCAGCAGGGCGCGCCGAGAGCAGCGGCCGGGAAGGGGCG
