[The description below was written by a language model from this plasmid's Addgene catalogue record.]
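Description:
pLKO.1 luciferase shRNA (also called shLuc) is a lentiviral RNAi plasmid built on the pLKO.1 puro backbone, which is listed at roughly 7 kb without insert. It is classed as a mammalian expression, lentiviral and RNAi vector. In bacteria it is maintained as a high-copy plasmid under ampicillin selection, and the recombination-deficient Stbl3 strain is named as the host, a common choice for plasmids carrying repeated lentiviral long terminal repeats. In mammalian cells, puromycin is the selectable marker, so transduced or transfected cells that carry the vector can be enriched by drug selection.

The payload is a short hairpin RNA directed against luciferase, cloned by restriction digestion between the AgeI and EcoRI sites of the backbone; the record does not say whether these sites survived cloning. No feature table is provided, so the promoter driving the hairpin, the promoter for the puromycin cassette and the individual viral elements are not stated here. pLKO.1-type vectors generally express the hairpin from an RNA polymerase III promoter located between the lentiviral LTRs, so that the cassette can be packaged into viral particles when helper plasmids are supplied and then integrated into target cells for stable knockdown. The record also does not specify which luciferase species the hairpin targets.

Because luciferase is not an endogenous mammalian gene, the depositor describes the construct as a control shRNA. It serves as a non-targeting comparison alongside gene-specific pLKO.1 hairpins, and it was deposited in connection with work on Rag GTPases and amino acid signalling to mTORC1.
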