Addgene plasmid #30324: pLKO.1 luciferase shRNA
Depositing lab: David Sabatini. Publication: The Rag GTPases bind raptor and mediate amino acid signaling to mTORC1. Sancak Y, Peterson TR, Shaul YD, Lindquist RA, Thoreen CC, Bar-Peled L, Sabatini DM. Science. 2008 Jun 13. 320(5882):1496-501. 10.1126/science.1157535 PubMed 18497260.
Backbone
  Vector backbone: pLKO.1 puro
  Backbone manufacturer: Available at Addgene (#8453)
  Backbone size w/o insert (bp): 7000
  Vector type: Mammalian Expression, Lentiviral, RNAi
  Selectable markers: Puromycin
Growth in bacteria
  Bacterial resistance: Ampicillin, 100 μg/mL
  Growth temperature: 37°C
  Growth strain: Stbl3
  Copy number: High Copy
Gene/Insert
  Gene/Insert name: luciferase shRNA (alt name: shLuc)
  Cloning method: Restriction Enzyme; 5′ cloning site AgeI (unknown if destroyed); 3′ cloning site EcoRI (unknown if destroyed)
  Sequencing primers: 5′ LKO.1 5'
Terms and licenses: Academic/Nonprofit Terms; Industry Terms: Not Available to Industry
Depositor comments: shRNA directed against luciferase. Used as control shRNA.
How to cite: pLKO.1 luciferase shRNA was a gift from David Sabatini (Addgene plasmid # 30324)
